Addgene plasmid #196512: plentiCMV-sct-p5-b2m-HLA-A0101
Purpose: Express single-chain peptide-MHC (CMV p5 epitope on HLA-A0101)
Depositing lab: Howard Chang. Depositing organization: Stanford University. Publication: Engineered cell entry links receptor biology with single-cell genomics. Yu B, Shi Q, Belk JA, Yost KE, Parker KR, Li R, Liu BB, Huang H, Lingwood D, Greenleaf WJ, Davis MM, Satpathy AT, Chang HY. Cell. 2022 Dec 22;185(26):4904-4920.e22. doi: 10.1016/j.cell.2022.11.016. Epub 2022 Dec 13. PubMed 36516854.
Backbone
  Vector backbone: pLentiCMV-WPRE
  Backbone size w/o insert (bp): 6647
  Total vector size (bp): 7200
  Vector type: Mammalian Expression, Lentiviral
  Selectable markers: NA
Growth in bacteria
  Bacterial resistance: Ampicillin, 100 μg/mL
  Growth temperature: 30°C
  Growth strain: NEB Stable
  Copy number: High Copy
Gene/Insert
  Gene/Insert name: single chain of a CMV peptide, b2m and HLA A0101
  Species: H. sapiens (human), Synthetic
  Insert size (bp): 1461
  Mutation: Y84C
  Promoter: CMV
  Tag / fusion protein: NA
  Cloning method: Gibson Cloning
  Sequencing primers: 5′ GTAGGCGTGTACGGTGGGAG; 3′ AAGCAGCGTATCCACATAGCG
Terms and licenses: Academic/Nonprofit Terms; Industry Terms: Not Available to Industry
How to cite: plentiCMV-sct-p5-b2m-HLA-A0101 was a gift from Howard Chang (Addgene plasmid # 196512 ; http://n2t.net/addgene:196512 ; RRID:Addgene_196512)
