[The description below was written by a language model from this plasmid's Addgene catalogue record and pLannotate feature annotations shown in this document.]
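Description:
plentiCMV-sct-p5-b2m-HLA-A0101 is a third-generation-style, self-inactivating HIV-1 lentiviral transfer plasmid built on the pLentiCMV-WPRE backbone for mammalian expression of a single-chain peptide–MHC class I molecule. It is propagated in E. coli through a high-copy ColE1/pUC origin and ampicillin resistance (AmpR). An f1 origin, SV40 origin and remnants of the lac/lacZα cloning region are also present. The record lists no mammalian selectable marker and no tag or reporter. The viral portion comprises an RSV promoter driving a truncated 5' LTR, so genomic RNA is made independently of Tat. This is followed by the Ψ packaging signal with a gag fragment, the RRE for Rev-dependent export, the cPPT/CTS, and a ΔU3 3' LTR followed by an SV40 polyadenylation signal. Packaging functions and an envelope must therefore be supplied in trans.

The payload lies between the cPPT and a WPRE, which enhances transcript expression, and is driven by the CMV enhancer/promoter. It is a synthetic single open reading frame of about 1.46 kb. A short segment matching human growth hormone comes first, most plausibly serving as a secretory signal peptide. It precedes a cytomegalovirus-derived "p5" peptide epitope, β2-microglobulin and the HLA-A*01:01 heavy chain, with the unannotated gaps between these segments presumably being linkers. The heavy chain carries a Y84C substitution, a change commonly used in single-chain trimers to accommodate and stabilise the peptide linker in the binding groove. The construct provides a defined peptide–HLA complex on the cell surface, and the associated publication concerns engineered cell entry linked to receptor biology and single-cell genomics. The catalogue total size (7,200 bp) is smaller than the 8,113 nt sequenced record, which agrees with the sum of the listed backbone and insert.
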