Features (pLannotate 1.2.2; 28 found; start..end, strand, type, name):
      1..589     +  rep_origin     ori: high-copy-number ColE1/pMB1/pBR322/pUC origin of replication
    772..864     +  CDS            lacI (fragment): lac repressor; lacI; The lac repressor binds to the lac operator to inhibit transcription in E. coli. This inhibition can be relieved by adding lactose or isopropyl-β-D-thiogalactopyranoside (IPTG).
    877..898     +  protein_bind   CAP binding site: CAP binding activates transcription in the presence of cAMP. E. coli catabolite activator protein
    913..943     +  promoter       lac promoter: promoter for the E. coli lac operon
    951..967     +  protein_bind   lac operator: The lac repressor binds to the lac operator to inhibit transcription in E. coli. This inhibition can be relieved by adding lactose or isopropyl-β-D-thiogalactopyranoside (IPTG). lac repressor encoded by lacI
   1012..1030    +  promoter       T3 promoter: promoter for bacteriophage T3 RNA polymerase
   1058..1284    +  promoter       RSV promoter: Rous sarcoma virus enhancer/promoter
   1285..1465    +  LTR            5' LTR (truncated): truncated 5' long terminal repeat (LTR) from HIV-1
   1512..1637    +  misc_feature   HIV-1 Ψ: packaging signal of human immunodeficiency virus type 1
   1621..1984    +  CDS            HIV-1 gag (fragment): gag protein from human immunodeficiency virus 1; gag
   2130..2363    +  misc_feature   RRE: The Rev response element (RRE) of HIV-1 allows for Rev-dependent mRNA export from the nucleus to the cytoplasm.
   2740..2840    +  CDS            Rev (fragment): human immunodeficiency virus 1 (HIV-1) Rev protein; rev; enhances nuclear export of unspliced and incompletely spliced viral mRNAs
   2859..2975    +  misc_feature   cPPT/CTS: central polypurine tract and central termination sequence of HIV-1
   2998..3301    +  enhancer       CMV enhancer: human cytomegalovirus immediate early enhancer
   3302..3505    +  promoter       CMV promoter: human cytomegalovirus (CMV) immediate early promoter
   3547..3624    +  CDS            GH1 (fragment): SOMA_HUMAN - Experimental evidence at protein level: Swiss-Prot protein existence level 1. Plays an important role in growth control. Its major role in stimulating body growth is to stimulate the liver and other tissues to secrete IGF-1. It stimulates both the differentiation and proliferation of myoblasts. It also stimulates amino acid uptake and protein synthesis in muscle and other tissues. From Homo sapiens (Human).
   3703..4002    +  CDS            B2M (fragment) (sequence partly withheld): B2MG_HUMAN - Experimental evidence at protein level: Swiss-Prot protein existence level 1. Component of the class I major histocompatibility complex (MHC). Involved in the presentation of peptide antigens to the immune system. Exogenously applied M.tuberculosis EsxA or EsxA-EsxB (or EsxA expressed in host) binds B2M and decreases its export to the cell surface (total protein levels do not change), probably leading to defects in class I antigen presentation (PubMed:25356553). From Homo sapiens (Human).
   4066..5001    +  CDS            HLA-A (fragment): HLAA_HUMAN - Also known as HLAA. Experimental evidence at protein level: Swiss-Prot protein existence level 1. Allele A*74:01: Presents immunodominant HIV-1 epitopes derived from gag-pol (GQMVHQAISPR, QIYPGIKVR) and rev (RQIHSISER), carrying an aliphatic residue at position 2 and Arg anchor residue at the C-terminus. May contribute to viral load control in chronic HIV-1 infection. From Homo sapiens (Human).
   5023..5611    +  misc_feature   WPRE: woodchuck hepatitis virus posttranscriptional regulatory element
   5662..5681    +  misc_feature   cPPT/CTS (fragment): central polypurine tract and central termination sequence of HIV-1
   5683..5916    +  LTR            3' LTR (ΔU3): self-inactivating 3' long terminal repeat (LTR) from HIV-1
   5994..6115    +  polyA_signal   SV40 poly(A) signal: SV40 polyadenylation signal
   6155..6290    +  rep_origin     SV40 ori: SV40 origin of replication
   6311..6329    -  promoter       T7 promoter: promoter for bacteriophage T7 RNA polymerase
   6337..6492    +  CDS            lacZα (fragment): LacZα fragment of β-galactosidase; lacZ fragment
   6497..6925    +  rep_origin     f1 ori (sequence partly withheld): f1 bacteriophage origin of replication; arrow indicates direction of (+) strand synthesis
   6978..7082    +  promoter       AmpR promoter: bla
   7083..7943    +  CDS            AmpR: β-lactamase; bla; confers resistance to ampicillin, carbenicillin, and related antibiotics
>Addgene plasmid #196512 | plentiCMV-sct-p5-b2m-HLA-A0101 | addgene full sequence | sequence record 386248 | Addgene NGS Result
TTGAGATCCTTTTTTTCTGCGCGTAATCTGCTGCTTGCAAACAAAAAAACCACCGCTACCAGCGGTGGTT
TGTTTGCCGGATCAAGAGCTACCAACTCTTTTTCCGAAGGTAACTGGCTTCAGCAGAGCGCAGATACCAA
ATACTGTTCTTCTAGTGTAGCCGTAGTTAGGCCACCACTTCAAGAACTCTGTAGCACCGCCTACATACCT
CGCTCTGCTAATCCTGTTACCAGTGGCTGCTGCCAGTGGCGATAAGTCGTGTCTTACCGGGTTGGACTCA
AGACGATAGTTACCGGATAAGGCGCAGCGGTCGGGCTGAACGGGGGGTTCGTGCACACAGCCCAGCTTGG
AGCGAACGACCTACACCGAACTGAGATACCTACAGCGTGAGCTATGAGAAAGCGCCACGCTTCCCGAAGG
GAGAAAGGCGGACAGGTATCCGGTAAGCGGCAGGGTCGGAACAGGAGAGCGCACGAGGGAGCTTCCAGGG
GGAAACGCCTGGTATCTTTATAGTCCTGTCGGGTTTCGCCACCTCTGACTTGAGCGTCGATTTTTGTGAT
GCTCGTCAGGGGGGCGGAGCCTATGGAAAAACGCCAGCAACGCGGCCTTTTTACGGTTCCTGGCCTTTTG
CTGGCCTTTTGCTCACATGTTCTTTCCTGCGTTATCCCCTGATTCTGTGGATAACCGTATTACCGCCTTT
GAGTGAGCTGATACCGCTCGCCGCAGCCGAACGACCGAGCGCAGCGAGTCAGTGAGCGAGGAAGCGGAAG
AGCGCCCAATACGCAAACCGCCTCTCCCCGCGCGTTGGCCGATTCATTAATGCAGCTGGCACGACAGGTT
TCCCGACTGGAAAGCGGGCAGTGAGCGCAACGCAATTAATGTGAGTTAGCTCACTCATTAGGCACCCCAG
GCTTTACACTTTATGCTTCCGGCTCGTATGTTGTGTGGAATTGTGAGCGGATAACAATTTCACACAGGAA
ACAGCTATGACCATGATTACGCCAAGCGCGCAATTAACCCTCACTAAAGGGAACAAAAGCTGGAGCTGCA
AGCTTAATGTAGTCTTATGCAATACTCTTGTAGTCTTGCAACATGGTAACGATGAGTTAGCAACATGCCT
TACAAGGAGAGAAAAAGCACCGTGCATGCCGATTGGTGGAAGTAAGGTGGTACGATCGTGCCTTATTAGG
AAGGCAACAGACGGGTCTGACATGGATTGGACGAACCACTGAATTGCCGCATTGCAGAGATATTGTATTT
AAGTGCCTAGCTCGATACATAAACGGGTCTCTCTGGTTAGACCAGATCTGAGCCTGGGAGCTCTCTGGCT
AACTAGGGAACCCACTGCTTAAGCCTCAATAAAGCTTGCCTTGAGTGCTTCAAGTAGTGTGTGCCCGTCT
GTTGTGTGACTCTGGTAACTAGAGATCCCTCAGACCCTTTTAGTCAGTGTGGAAAATCTCTAGCAGTGGC
GCCCGAACAGGGACTTGAAAGCGAAAGGGAAACCAGAGGAGCTCTCTCGACGCAGGACTCGGCTTGCTGA
AGCGCGCACGGCAAGAGGCGAGGGGCGGCGACTGGTGAGTACGCCAAAAATTTTGACTAGCGGAGGCTAG
AAGGAGAGAGATGGGTGCGAGAGCGTCAGTATTAAGCGGGGGAGAATTAGATCGCGATGGGAAAAAATTC
GGTTAAGGCCAGGGGGAAAGAAAAAATATAAATTAAAACATATAGTATGGGCAAGCAGGGAGCTAGAACG
ATTCGCAGTTAATCCTGGCCTGTTAGAAACATCAGAAGGCTGTAGACAAATACTGGGACAGCTACAACCA
TCCCTTCAGACAGGATCAGAAGAACTTAGATCATTATATAATACAGTAGCAACCCTCTATTGTGTGCATC
AAAGGATAGAGATAAAAGACACCAAGGAAGCTTTAGACAAGATAGAGGAAGAGCAAAACAAAAGTAAGAC
CACCGCACAGCAAGCGGCCGCTGATCTTCAGACCTGGAGGAGGAGATATGAGGGACAATTGGAGAAGTGA
ATTATATAAATATAAAGTAGTAAAAATTGAACCATTAGGAGTAGCACCCACCAAGGCAAAGAGAAGAGTG
GTGCAGAGAGAAAAAAGAGCAGTGGGAATAGGAGCTTTGTTCCTTGGGTTCTTGGGAGCAGCAGGAAGCA
CTATGGGCGCAGCGTCAATGACGCTGACGGTACAGGCCAGACAATTATTGTCTGGTATAGTGCAGCAGCA
GAACAATTTGCTGAGGGCTATTGAGGCGCAACAGCATCTGTTGCAACTCACAGTCTGGGGCATCAAGCAG
CTCCAGGCAAGAATCCTGGCTGTGGAAAGATACCTAAAGGATCAACAGCTCCTGGGGATTTGGGGTTGCT
CTGGAAAACTCATTTGCACCACTGCTGTGCCTTGGAATGCTAGTTGGAGTAATAAATCTCTGGAACAGAT
TTGGAATCACACGACCTGGATGGAGTGGGACAGAGAAATTAACAATTACACAAGCTTAATACACTCCTTA
ATTGAAGAATCGCAAAACCAGCAAGAAAAGAATGAACAAGAATTATTGGAATTAGATAAATGGGCAAGTT
TGTGGAATTGGTTTAACATAACAAATTGGCTGTGGTATATAAAATTATTCATAATGATAGTAGGAGGCTT
GGTAGGTTTAAGAATAGTTTTTGCTGTACTTTCTATAGTGAATAGAGTTAGGCAGGGATATTCACCATTA
TCGTTTCAGACCCACCTCCCAACCCCGAGGGGACCCGACAGGCCCGAAGGAATAGAAGAAGAAGGTGGAG
AGAGAGACAGAGACAGATCCATTCGATTAGTGAACGGATCTCGACGGTATCGGTTAACTTTTAAAAGAAA
AGGGGGGATTGGGGGGTACAGTGCAGGGGAAAGAATAGTAGACATAATAGCAACAGACATACAAACTAAA
GAATTACAAAAACAAATTACAAAATTCAAAATTTTATCGATAAGCTTGGGAGTTCCGCGTTACATAACTT
ACGGTAAATGGCCCGCCTGGCTGACCGCCCAACGACCCCCGCCCATTGACGTCAATAATGACGTATGTTC
CCATAGTAACGCCAATAGGGACTTTCCATTGACGTCAATGGGTGGAGTATTTACGGTAAACTGCCCACTT
GGCAGTACATCAAGTGTATCATATGCCAAGTACGCCCCCTATTGACGTCAATGACGGTAAATGGCCCGCC
TGGCATTATGCCCAGTACATGACCTTATGGGACTTTCCTACTTGGCAGTACATCTACGTATTAGTCATCG
CTATTACCATGGTGATGCGGTTTTGGCAGTACATCAATGGGCGTGGATAGCGGTTTGACTCACGGGGATT
TCCAAGTCTCCACCCCATTGACGTCAATGGGAGTTTGTTTTGGCACCAAAATCAACGGGACTTTCCAAAA
TGTCGTAACAACTCCGCCCCATTGACGCAAATGGGCGGTAGGCGTGTACGGTGGGAGGTCTATATAAGCA
GAGCTCGTTTAGTGAACCGTCAGATCGCCTGGAGTGTACAGCCACCATGGCGACGGGTTCAAGAACTTCC
CTACTTCTTGCATTTGGCCTGCTTTGTTTGCCGTGGTTACAGGAGGGCTCGGCAGGATACTCAGAGCATC
CTACATTCACGAGCCAATATGGATGCGGAGGGTCCGGAGGGGGAGGTAGCGGTGGTGGAGGAAGC
[297 nt withheld, positions 3706-4002]
GGAGGTGGTGGCAGCGGTGGAGGGGGCTCCGGCGGTGGGGGATCCGGCGGCGGCGGAAGCGGCTCTCACT
CCATGAGGTATTTCTTCACATCCGTGTCCCGGCCCGGCCGCGGGGAGCCCCGCTTCATCGCCGTGGGCTA
CGTGGACGACACGCAGTTCGTGCGGTTCGACAGCGACGCCGCGAGCCAGAAGATGGAGCCGCGGGCGCCG
TGGATAGAGCAGGAGGGGCCGGAGTATTGGGACCAGGAGACACGGAATATGAAGGCCCACTCACAGACTG
ACCGAGCGAACCTGGGGACCCTGCGCGGCTGCTACAACCAGAGCGAGGACGGTTCTCACACCATCCAGAT
AATGTATGGCTGCGACGTGGGGCCGGACGGGCGCTTCCTCCGCGGGTACCGGCAGGACGCCTACGACGGC
AAGGATTACATCGCCCTGAACGAGGACCTGCGCTCTTGGACCGCGGCGGACATGGCAGCTCAGATCACCA
AGCGCAAGTGGGAGGCGGTCCATGCGGCGGAGCAGCGGAGAGTCTACCTGGAGGGCCGGTGCGTGGACGG
GCTCCGCAGATACCTGGAGAACGGGAAGGAGACGCTGCAGCGCACGGACCCCCCCAAGACACATATGACC
CACCACCCCATCTCTGACCATGAGGCCACCCTGAGGTGCTGGGCCCTGGGCTTCTACCCTGCGGAGATCA
CACTGACCTGGCAGCGGGATGGGGAGGACCAGACCCAGGACACGGAGCTCGTGGAGACCAGGCCTGCAGG
GGATGGAACCTTCCAGAAGTGGGCGGCTGTGGTGGTGCCTTCTGGAGAGGAGCAGAGATACACCTGCCAT
GTGCAGCATGAGGGTCTGCCCAAGCCCCTCACCCTGAGATGGGAGCTGTCTTCCCAGCCCACCATCCCCA
TCGTGGGCATCATTGCTGGCCTGGTTCTCCTTGGAGCTGTGATCACTGGAGCTGTGGTCGCTGCCGTGAT
GTGGAGGAGGAAGAGCTCAGGTTGAACGCGTTAAGTCGACAATCAACCTCTGGATTACAAAATTTGTGAA
AGATTGACTGGTATTCTTAACTATGTTGCTCCTTTTACGCTATGTGGATACGCTGCTTTAATGCCTTTGT
ATCATGCTATTGCTTCCCGTATGGCTTTCATTTTCTCCTCCTTGTATAAATCCTGGTTGCTGTCTCTTTA
TGAGGAGTTGTGGCCCGTTGTCAGGCAACGTGGCGTGGTGTGCACTGTGTTTGCTGACGCAACCCCCACT
GGTTGGGGCATTGCCACCACCTGTCAGCTCCTTTCCGGGACTTTCGCTTTCCCCCTCCCTATTGCCACGG
CGGAACTCATCGCCGCCTGCCTTGCCCGCTGCTGGACAGGGGCTCGGCTGTTGGGCACTGACAATTCCGT
GGTGTTGTCGGGGAAATCATCGTCCTTTCCTTGGCTGCTCGCCTGTGTTGCCACCTGGATTCTGCGCGGG
ACGTCCTTCTGCTACGTCCCTTCGGCCCTCAATCCAGCGGACCTTCCTTCCCGCGGCCTGCTGCCGGCTC
TGCGGCCTCTTCCGCGTCTTCGCCTTCGCCCTCAGACGAGTCGGATCTCCCTTTGGGCCGCCTCCCCGCG
TCGACTTTAAGACCAATGACTTACAAGGCAGCTGTAGATCTTAGCCACTTTTTAAAAGAAAAGGGGGGAC
TGGAAGGGCTAATTCACTCCCAACGAAGACAAGATCTGCTTTTTGCTTGTACTGGGTCTCTCTGGTTAGA
CCAGATCTGAGCCTGGGAGCTCTCTGGCTAACTAGGGAACCCACTGCTTAAGCCTCAATAAAGCTTGCCT
TGAGTGCTTCAAGTAGTGTGTGCCCGTCTGTTGTGTGACTCTGGTAACTAGAGATCCCTCAGACCCTTTT
AGTCAGTGTGGAAAATCTCTAGCAGTACGTATAGTAGTTCATGTCATCTTATTATTCAGTATTTATAACT
TGCAAAGAAATGAATATCAGAGAGTGAGAGGAACTTGTTTATTGCAGCTTATAATGGTTACAAATAAAGC
AATAGCATCACAAATTTCACAAATAAAGCATTTTTTTCACTGCATTCTAGTTGTGGTTTGTCCAAACTCA
TCAATGTATCTTATCATGTCTGGCTCTAGCTATCCCGCCCCTAACTCCGCCCATCCCGCCCCTAACTCCG
CCCAGTTCCGCCCATTCTCCGCCCCATGGCTGACTAATTTTTTTTATTTATGCAGAGGCCGAGGCCGCCT
CGGCCTCTGAGCTATTCCAGAAGTAGTGAGGAGGCTTTTTTGGAGGCCTAGGGACGTACCCAATTCGCCC
TATAGTGAGTCGTATTACGCGCGCTCACTGGCCGTCGTTTTACAACGTCGTGACTGGGAAAACCCTGGCG
TTACCCAACTTAATCGCCTTGCAGCACATCCCCCTTTCGCCAGCTGGCGTAATAGCGAAGAGGCCCGCAC
CGATCGCCCTTCCCAACAGTTGCGCAGCCTGAATGGCGAATGGG
[124 nt withheld, positions 6497-6620]
C
[91 nt withheld, positions 6622-6712]
A
[49 nt withheld, positions 6714-6762]
CCTTTGACGTTGGAGTCCACGTTCTTT
[37 nt withheld, positions 6790-6826]
ACCCTATCTCGGTCTATTCTTTTGATTTATAAGGGATTTTGCCGATTTCGGCCTATTGGTTAAAAAATGA
GCTGATTTAACAAAAATTTAACGCGAATTTTAACAAAATATTAACGCTTACAATTTAGGTGGCACTTTTC
GGGGAAATGTGCGCGGAACCCCTATTTGTTTATTTTTCTAAATACATTCAAATATGTATCCGCTCATGAG
ACAATAACCCTGATAAATGCTTCAATAATATTGAAAAAGGAAGAGTATGAGTATTCAACATTTCCGTGTC
GCCCTTATTCCCTTTTTTGCGGCATTTTGCCTTCCTGTTTTTGCTCACCCAGAAACGCTGGTGAAAGTAA
AAGATGCTGAAGATCAGTTGGGTGCACGAGTGGGTTACATCGAACTGGATCTCAACAGCGGTAAGATCCT
TGAGAGTTTTCGCCCCGAAGAACGTTTTCCAATGATGAGCACTTTTAAAGTTCTGCTATGTGGCGCGGTA
TTATCCCGTATTGACGCCGGGCAAGAGCAACTCGGTCGCCGCATACACTATTCTCAGAATGACTTGGTTG
AGTACTCACCAGTCACAGAAAAGCATCTTACGGATGGCATGACAGTAAGAGAATTATGCAGTGCTGCCAT
AACCATGAGTGATAACACTGCGGCCAACTTACTTCTGACAACGATCGGAGGACCGAAGGAGCTAACCGCT
TTTTTGCACAACATGGGGGATCATGTAACTCGCCTTGATCGTTGGGAACCGGAGCTGAATGAAGCCATAC
CAAACGACGAGCGTGACACCACGATGCCTGTAGCAATGGCAACAACGTTGCGCAAACTATTAACTGGCGA
ACTACTTACTCTAGCTTCCCGGCAACAATTAATAGACTGGATGGAGGCGGATAAAGTTGCAGGACCACTT
CTGCGCTCGGCCCTTCCGGCTGGCTGGTTTATTGCTGATAAATCTGGAGCCGGTGAGCGTGGGTCTCGCG
GTATCATTGCAGCACTGGGGCCAGATGGTAAGCCCTCCCGTATCGTAGTTATCTACACGACGGGGAGTCA
GGCAACTATGGATGAACGAAATAGACAGATCGCTGAGATAGGTGCCTCACTGATTAAGCATTGGTAACTG
TCAGACCAAGTTTACTCATATATACTTTAGATTGATTTAAAACTTCATTTTTAATTTAAAAGGATCTAGG
TGAAGATCCTTTTTGATAATCTCATGACCAAAATCCCTTAACGTGAGTTTTCGTTCCACTGAGCGTCAGA
CCCCGTAGAAAAGATCAAAGGATCTTC
